Addgene plasmid #103540: LSB-hsa-miR-4536-3p
Purpose: Used to sense miRNA activity using fluorescence based tools. hsa-miR-4536-3p target in 3' UTR of of mKate. miRNA activity can be measured by the repression of mKate2 relative to EBFP2 fluorescent proteins . Plasmid is inherently unstable; please see Depositor Comments
Depositing lab: Ron Weiss. Depositing organization: Massachusetts Institute of Technology. Publication: A mixed antagonistic/synergistic miRNA repression model enables accurate predictions of multi-input miRNA sensor activity. Gam JJ, Babb J, Weiss R. Nat Commun. 2018 Jun 22;9(1):2430. doi: 10.1038/s41467-018-04575-0. PubMed 29934631.
Backbone
  Vector backbone: Low Sensor Backbone (LSB)
  Vector type: Mammalian Expression, Synthetic Biology
Growth in bacteria
  Bacterial resistance: Ampicillin and Kanamycin, 100 & 50 μg/mL
  Growth temperature: 30°C
  Growth strain: NEB Stable
  Copy number: High Copy
Gene/Insert
  Gene/Insert name: hsa-miR-4536-3p target
  Species: H. sapiens (human)
  Promoter: EF-1a
  Cloning method: Gibson Cloning
Terms and licenses: Academic/Nonprofit Terms; Industry Terms: Not Available to Industry
Depositor comments: Please note that this plasmid is inherently unstable due to a repeating poly A element. We recommend performing a diagnostic digest on multiple colonies upon receipt. The depositors would like to note the presence of several discrepancies between the depositor sequence and physical plasmid sequence. In particular, the sequences upstream and downstream of the puromycin coding region have 10 bp insertions which do not affect the ability to perform puromycin selection. The sequences for those regions within the physical plasmids are as follows: Upstream of Puro: GAATTCGACCGCCTGTCTCAAGGTGCCACC; Downstream of Puro: GCTTTGAGACTACGCGTGAATTCACTCCTC. Please contact if you are interested in this plasmid prior to placing an order.
How to cite: LSB-hsa-miR-4536-3p was a gift from Ron Weiss (Addgene plasmid # 103540 ; http://n2t.net/addgene:103540 ; RRID:Addgene_103540)
