[The description below was written by a language model from this plasmid's Addgene catalogue record and pLannotate feature annotations shown in this document.]
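Description:
LSB-hsa-miR-4536-3p is a mammalian expression and synthetic-biology plasmid of about 11 kb, built on the Low Sensor Backbone (LSB) and designed as a two-colour fluorescent sensor of microRNA activity. It is propagated in E. coli from a high-copy ColE1/pUC-type origin and carries both a β-lactamase gene (ampicillin) and an aph(3')-Ia gene (kanamycin), matching the dual selection given in the catalogue entry. A puromycin N-acetyltransferase coding sequence followed by a rabbit β-globin polyadenylation signal provides puromycin selection in mammalian cells, although no promoter for it is annotated in the feature table.

The payload consists of two parallel transcription units, each driven by the human EF-1α core promoter with its intron A and terminated by a β-globin 3' region and poly(A) signal. One unit expresses the red fluorescent protein mKate2 and, according to the record, carries the target site for human miR-4536-3p in its 3' UTR. This target is not separately annotated, but presumably lies in the unannotated stretch between the mKate2 coding sequence and its poly(A) region. The other unit expresses the blue protein EBFP2 without a target and serves as an internal reference. When miR-4536-3p is active in a transfected cell, it represses the mKate2 transcript, so the drop in mKate2 relative to EBFP2 fluorescence reports miRNA activity independently of plasmid dose. Gateway attB4, attB1 and attB2 scars flank the promoters and reporters, reflecting modular assembly, and the insert was introduced by Gibson cloning.

The depositors note that the repeated poly(A) elements make the plasmid inherently unstable. They also report small insertions flanking the puromycin coding region in the physical plasmid relative to the deposited sequence, which do not impair selection.
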