Features (pLannotate 1.2.2; 28 found; start..end, strand, type, name):
     87..675     -  rep_origin     ori: high-copy-number ColE1/pMB1/pBR322/pUC origin of replication
    846..1706    -  CDS            AmpR: β-lactamase; bla; confers resistance to ampicillin, carbenicillin, and related antibiotics
   1707..1778    -  promoter       AmpR promoter: bla
   1857..2456    +  CDS            PuroR: puromycin N-acetyltransferase; pac from Streptomyces alboniger; confers resistance to puromycin
   2461..2541    +  CDS            HBB (fragment): HBB_PONPY - Experimental evidence at transcript level: Swiss-Prot protein existence level 2. Involved in oxygen transport from the lung to the various peripheral tissues. From Pongo pygmaeus (Bornean orangutan).
   2612..2667    +  polyA_signal   β-globin poly(A) signal: rabbit β-globin polyadenylation signal (Gil and Proudfoot, 1987)
   3646..3666    +  protein_bind   attB4: mutant version of attB; core recombination site for the Gateway® BP reaction BP Clonase™
   3734..3945    +  promoter       EF-1α core promoter: core promoter for human elongation factor EF-1α
   3946..4884    +  intron         EF-1α intron A: intron upstream of the start codon of human EF-1α
   4911..4931    +  protein_bind   attB1: mutant version of attB; core recombination site for the Gateway® BP reaction BP Clonase™
   4951..5646    +  CDS            mKate2: mKate2 is a basic (constitutively fluorescent) red fluorescent protein published in 2009, derived from Entacmaea quadricolor. It is reported to be a rapidly-maturing monomer with moderate acid sensitivity.
   5666..5690    -  protein_bind   attB2: mutant version of attB; recombination site for the Gateway® BP reaction BP Clonase™
   5830..5904    +  CDS            HBB (fragment): HBB_PONPY - Experimental evidence at transcript level: Swiss-Prot protein existence level 2. Involved in oxygen transport from the lung to the various peripheral tissues. From Pongo pygmaeus (Bornean orangutan).
   5975..6030    +  polyA_signal   β-globin poly(A) signal: rabbit β-globin polyadenylation signal (Gil and Proudfoot, 1987)
   6414..6439    +  misc_feature   SA: splice acceptor site
   7111..7131    +  protein_bind   attB4: mutant version of attB; core recombination site for the Gateway® BP reaction BP Clonase™
   7199..7410    +  promoter       EF-1α core promoter: core promoter for human elongation factor EF-1α
   7411..8349    +  intron         EF-1α intron A: intron upstream of the start codon of human EF-1α
   8376..8396    +  protein_bind   attB1: mutant version of attB; core recombination site for the Gateway® BP reaction BP Clonase™
   8407..9123    +  CDS            EBFP2: EBFP2 is a basic (constitutively fluorescent) blue fluorescent protein published in 2007, derived from Aequorea victoria. It is reported to be a rapidly-maturing monomer with moderate acid sensitivity.
   9131..9155    -  protein_bind   attB2: mutant version of attB; recombination site for the Gateway® BP reaction BP Clonase™
   9159..9239    +  CDS            HBB (fragment): HBB_PONPY - Experimental evidence at transcript level: Swiss-Prot protein existence level 2. Involved in oxygen transport from the lung to the various peripheral tissues. From Pongo pygmaeus (Bornean orangutan).
   9310..9365    +  polyA_signal   β-globin poly(A) signal: rabbit β-globin polyadenylation signal (Gil and Proudfoot, 1987)
   9748..9770    -  protein_bind   lac operator (fragment): The lac repressor binds to the lac operator to inhibit transcription in E. coli. This inhibition can be relieved by adding lactose or isopropyl-β-D-thiogalactopyranoside (IPTG). lac repressor encoded by lacI
   9774..9804    -  promoter       lac promoter: promoter for the E. coli lac operon
   9819..9840    -  protein_bind   CAP binding site: CAP binding activates transcription in the presence of cAMP. E. coli catabolite activator protein
   9853..9892    -  CDS            lacI (fragment): lac repressor; lacI; The lac repressor binds to the lac operator to inhibit transcription in E. coli. This inhibition can be relieved by adding lactose or isopropyl-β-D-thiogalactopyranoside (IPTG).
  10065..10874   +  CDS            KanR: aminoglycoside phosphotransferase; aph(3')-Ia; confers resistance to kanamycin in bacteria or G418 (Geneticin®) in eukaryotes
>Addgene plasmid #103540 | LSB-hsa-miR-4536-3p | depositor full sequence | sequence record 196128 | Full Sequence
AATTGAGGGGATAACGCAGGAAAGAACATGTGAGCAAAAGGCCAGCAAAAGGCCAGGAACCGTAAAAAGG
CCGCGTTGCTGGCGTTTTTCCATAGGCTCCGCCCCCCTGACGAGCATCACAAAAATCGACGCTCAAGTCA
GAGGTGGCGAAACCCGACAGGACTATAAAGATACCAGGCGTTTCCCCCTGGAAGCTCCCTCGTGCGCTCT
CCTGTTCCGACCCTGCCGCTTACCGGATACCTGTCCGCCTTTCTCCCTTCGGGAAGCGTGGCGCTTTCTC
ATAGCTCACGCTGTAGGTATCTCAGTTCGGTGTAGGTCGTTCGCTCCAAGCTGGGCTGTGTGCACGAACC
CCCCGTTCAGCCCGACCGCTGCGCCTTATCCGGTAACTATCGTCTTGAGTCCAACCCGGTAAGACACGAC
TTATCGCCACTGGCAGCAGCCACTGGTAACAGGATTAGCAGAGCGAGGTATGTAGGCGGTGCTACAGAGT
TCTTGAAGTGGTGGCCTAACTACGGCTACACTAGAAGAACAGTATTTGGTATCTGCGCTCTGCTGAAGCC
AGTTACCTTCGGAAAAAGAGTTGGTAGCTCTTGATCCGGCAAACAAACCACCGCTGGTAGCGGTGGTTTT
TTTGTTTGCAAGCAGCAGATTACGCGCAGAAAAAAAGGATCTCAAGAAGATCCTTTGATCTTTTCTACGG
GGTCTGACGCTCAGTGGAACGAAAACTCACGTTAAGGGATTTTGGTCATGAGATTATCAAAAAGGATCTT
CACCTAGATCCTTTTAAATTAAAAATGAAGTTTTAAATCAATCTAAAGTATATATGAGTAAACTTGGTCT
GACAGTTACCAATGCTTAATCAGTGAGGCACCTATCTCAGCGATCTGTCTATTTCGTTCATCCATAGTTG
CCTGACTCCCCGTCGTGTAGATAACTACGATACGGGAGGGCTTACCATCTGGCCCCAGTGCTGCAATGAT
ACCGCGAGAACCACGCTCACCGGCTCCAGATTTATCAGCAATAAACCAGCCAGCCGGAAGGGCCGAGCGC
AGAAGTGGTCCTGCAACTTTATCCGCCTCCATCCAGTCTATTAATTGTTGCCGGGAAGCTAGAGTAAGTA
GTTCGCCAGTTAATAGTTTGCGCAACGTTGTTGCCATTGCTACAGGCATCGTGGTGTCACGCTCGTCGTT
TGGTATGGCTTCATTCAGCTCCGGTTCCCAACGATCAAGGCGAGTTACATGATCCCCCATGTTGTGCAAA
AAAGCGGTTAGCTCCTTCGGTCCTCCGATCGTTGTCAGAAGTAAGTTGGCCGCAGTGTTATCACTCATGG
TTATGGCAGCACTGCATAATTCTCTTACTGTCATGCCATCCGTAAGATGCTTTTCTGTGACTGGTGAGTA
CTCAACCAAGTCATTCTGAGAATAGTGTATGCGGCGACCGAGTTGCTCTTGCCCGGCGTCAATACGGGAT
AATACCGCGCCACATAGCAGAACTTTAAAAGTGCTCATCATTGGAAAACGTTCTTCGGGGCGAAAACTCT
CAAGGATCTTACCGCTGTTGAGATCCAGTTCGATGTAACCCACTCGTGCACCCAACTGATCTTCAGCATC
TTTTACTTTCACCAGCGTTTCTGGGTGAGCAAAAACAGGAAGGCAAAATGCCGCAAAAAAGGGAATAAGG
GCGACACGGAAATGTTGAATACTCATACTCTTCCTTTTTCAATATTATTGAAGCATTTATCAGGGTTATT
GTCTCATGAGCGGATACATATTTGAATGTAGCTCCGAATTTCTCGAGGGCTTGTCGACGACGGCGGTCTC
CGTCGTCAGGATCATGAATTCGACCCGCCTGCCACCATGACCGAGTACAAGCCCACGGTGCGCCTCGCCA
CCCGCGACGACGTCCCCCGGGCCGTACGCACCCTCGCCGCCGCGTTCGCCGACTACCCCGCCACGCGCCA
CACCGTCGACCCGGACCGCCACATCGAGCGGGTCACCGAGCTGCAAGAACTCTTCCTCACGCGCGTCGGG
CTCGACATCGGCAAGGTGTGGGTCGCGGACGACGGCGCCGCGGTGGCGGTCTGGACCACGCCGGAGAGCG
TCGAAGCGGGGGCGGTGTTCGCCGAGATCGGCCCGCGCATGGCCGAGTTGAGCGGTTCCCGGCTGGCCGC
GCAGCAACAGATGGAAGGCCTCCTGGCGCCGCACCGGCCCAAGGAGCCCGCGTGGTTCCTGGCCACCGTC
GGCGTCTCGCCCGACCACCAGGGCAAGGGTCTGGGCAGCGCCGTCGTGCTCCCCGGAGTGGAGGCGGCCG
AGCGCGCCGGGGTGCCCGCCTTCCTGGAGACATCCGCGCCCCGCAACCTCCCCTTCTACGAGCGGCTCGG
CTTCACCGTCACCGCCGACGTCGAGGTGCCCGAAGGACCGCGCACCTGGTGCATGACCCGCAAGCCCGGT
GCCTGATACGCGTGAATTCACTCCTCAGGTGCAGGCTGCCTATCAGAAGGTGGTGGCTGGTGTGGCCAAT
GCCCTGGCTCACAAATACCACTGAGATCTTTTTCCCTCTGCCAAAAATTATGGGGACATCATGAAGCCCC
TTGAGCATCTGACTTCTGGCTAATAAAGGAAATTTATTTTCATTGCAATAGTGTGTTGGAATTTTTTGTG
TCTCTCACTCGGAAGGACATATGGGAGGGCAAATCATTTAAAACATCAGAATGAGTATTTGGTTTAGAGT
TTGGCAACATATGCCCATATGCTGGCTGCCATGAACAAAGGTTGGCTATAAAGAGGTCATCAGTATATGA
AACAGCCCCCTGCTGTCCATTCCTTATTCCATAGAAAAGCCTTGACTTGAGGTTAGATTTTTTTTATATT
TTGTTTTGTGTTATTTTTTTCTTTAACATCCCTAAAATTTTCCTTACATGTTTTACTAGCCAGATTTTTC
CTCCTCTCCTGACTACTCCCAGTCATAGCTGTCCCTCTTCTCTTATGGAGATCCCTCGACCTGCAGCCCA
AGCTTGAATTCTCTAGAATTACCCTGTTATCCCTATGCTTGGTTTACCGAGCTCTTATTGGTTTTCAAAC
TTCATTGACTGTGCCCAACGCGCCTGGGAGCTCACGGGGACAGCCCCCCCCCAAAGCCCCCAGGGATGTA
ATTACGTCCCTCCCCCGCTAGGGGGCAGCAGCGAGCCGCCCGGGGCTCCGCTCCGGTCCGGCGCTCCCCC
CGCATCCCCGAGCCGGCAGCGTGCGGGGACAGCCCGGGCACGGGGAAGGTGGCACGGGATCGCTTTCCTC
TGAACGCTTCTCGCTGCTCTTTGAGCCTGCAGACACCTGGGGGGATACGGGGAAAAAGCTAGGCTGAAAG
ACCGGTTCTTAGAATGACACGCGCCTGGGAGCTCACGGGGACAGCCCCCCCCCAAAGCCCCCAGGGATGT
AATTACGTCCCTCCCCCGCTAGGGGGCAGCAGCGAGCCGCCCGGGGCTCCGCTCCGGTCCGGCGCTCCCC
CCGCATCCCCGAGCCGGCAGCGTGCGGGGACAGCCCGGGCACGGGGAAGGTGGCACGGGATCGCTTTCCT
CTGAACGCTTCTCGCTGCTCTTTGAGCCTGCAGACACCTGGGGGGATACGGGGAAAAAGCTAACTTCTGA
GACGACAACTTTGTATAGAAAAGTTGGCTCCGAATTCGCCCTTGACAGCAGAGATCCAGTTTGGTTAATT
AATTGGCTCCGGTGCCCGTCAGTGGGCAGAGCGCACATCGCCCACAGTCCCCGAGAAGTTGTGGGGAGGG
GTCGGCAATTGAACCGGTGCCTAGAGAAGGTGGCGCGGGGTAAACTGGGAAAGTGATGTCGTGTACTGGC
TCCGCCTTTTTCCCGAGGGTGGGGGAGAACCGTATATAAGTGCAGTAGTCGCCGTGAACGTTCTTTTTCG
CAACGGGTTTGCCGCCAGAACACAGGTAAGTGCCGTGTGTGGTTCCCGCGGGCCTGGCCTCTTTACGGGT
TATGGCCCTTGCGTGCCTTGAATTACTTCCACCTGGCTGCAGTACGTGATTCTTGATCCCGAGCTTCGGG
TTGGAAGTGGGTGGGAGAGTTCGAGGCCTTGCGCTTAAGGAGCCCCTTCGCCTCGTGCTTGAGTTGAGGC
CTGGCCTGGGCGCTGGGGCCGCCGCGTGCGAATCTGGTGGCACCTTCGCGCCTGTCTCGCTGCTTTCGAT
AAGTCTCTAGCCATTTAAAATTTTTGATGACCTGCTGCGACGCTTTTTTTCTGGCAAGATAGTCTTGTAA
ATGCGGGCCAAGATCTGCACACTGGTATTTCGGTTTTTGGGGCCGCGGGCGGCGACGGGGCCCGTGCGTC
CCAGCGCACATGTTCGGCGAGGCGGGGCCTGCGAGCGCGGCCACCGAGAATCGGACGGGGGTAGTCTCAA
GCTGGCCGGCCTGCTCTGGTGCCTGGCCTCGCGCCGCCGTGTATCGCCCCGCCCTGGGCGGCAAGGCTGG
CCCGGTCGGCACCAGTTGCGTGAGCGGAAAGATGGCCGCTTCCCGGCCCTGCTGCAGGGAGCTCAAAATG
GAGGACGCGGCGCTCGGGAGAGCGGGCGGGTGAGTCACCCACACAAAGGAAAAGGGCCTTTCCGTCCTCA
GCCGTCGCTTCATGTGACTCCACGGAGTACCGGGCGCCGTCCAGGCACCTCGATTAGTTCTCGAGCTTTT
GGAGTACGTCGTCTTTAGGTTGGGGGGAGGGGTTTTATGCGATGGAGTTTCCCCACACTGAGTGGGTGGA
GACTGAAGTTAGGCCAGCTTGGCACTTGATGTAATTCTCCTTGGAATTTGCCCTTTTTGAGTTTGGATCT
TGGTTCATTCTCAAGCCTCAGACAGTGGTTCAAAGTTTTTTTCTTCCATTTCAGGTGTCGTGAGAAGGGC
GAATTCGACCCAAGTTTGTACAAAAAAGCAGGCTGGATCCAGGTGCCACCATGGTGAGCGAGCTGATTAA
GGAGAACATGCACATGAAGCTGTACATGGAGGGCACCGTGAACAACCACCACTTCAAGTGCACATCCGAG
GGCGAAGGCAAGCCCTACGAGGGCACCCAGACCATGAGAATCAAGGCGGTCGAGGGCGGCCCTCTCCCCT
TCGCCTTCGACATCCTGGCTACCAGCTTCATGTACGGCAGCAAAACCTTCATCAACCACACCCAGGGCAT
CCCCGACTTCTTTAAGCAGTCCTTCCCCGAGGGCTTCACATGGGAGAGAGTCACCACATACGAAGATGGG
GGCGTGCTGACCGCTACCCAGGACACCAGCCTCCAGGACGGCTGCCTCATCTACAACGTCAAGATCAGAG
GGGTGAACTTCCCATCCAACGGCCCTGTGATGCAGAAGAAAACACTCGGCTGGGAGGCCTCCACCGAGAC
ACTGTACCCCGCTGACGGCGGCCTGGAAGGCAGAGCCGACATGGCCCTGAAGCTCGTGGGCGGGGGCCAC
CTGATCTGCAACCTTAAGACCACATACAGATCCAAGAAACCCGCTAAGAACCTCAAGATGCCCGGCGTCT
ACTATGTGGACAGGAGACTGGAAAGAATCAAGGAGGCCGACAAAGAGACATACGTCGAGCAGCACGAGGT
GGCTGTGGCCAGATACTGCGACCTCCCTAGCAAACTGGGGCACAAACTTAATTGAGAATTCTACCACCCA
GCTTTCTTGTACAAAGTGGTACGTCTCAAGACCAGAGGTCTCTGCTTGCAGACCAATGTGGTAGATATAT
GCACGAATGTGGTAGATATATGCACGAATGTGGTAGATATATGCACGAATGTGGTAGATATATGCACGAC
AACCAGAAGAGACCTGTGCTTCACTCCTCAGGTGCAGGCTGCCTATCAGAAGGTGGTGGCTGGTGTGGCC
AATGCCCTGGCTCACAAATACCACTGAGATCTTTTTCCCTCTGCCAAAAATTATGGGGACATCATGAAGC
CCCTTGAGCATCTGACTTCTGGCTAATAAAGGAAATTTATTTTCATTGCAATAGTGTGTTGGAATTTTTT
GTGTCTCTCACTCGGAAGGACATATGGGAGGGCAAATCATTTAAAACATCAGAATGAGTATTTGGTTTAG
AGTTTGGCAACATATGCCCATATGCTGGCTGCCATGAACAAAGGTTGGCTATAAAGAGGTCATCAGTATA
TGAAACAGCCCCCTGCTGTCCATTCCTTATTCCATAGAAAAGCCTTGACTTGAGGTTAGATTTTTTTTAT
ATTTTGTTTTGTGTTATTTTTTTCTTTAACATCCCTAAAATTTTCCTTACATGTTTTACTAGCCAGATTT
TTCCTCCTCTCCTGACTACTCCCAGTCATAGCTGTCCCTCTTCTCTTATGGAGATCCCGAGCGGTGCGTT
TTTATGCTTGTAGTATTGTATAATGTTTTTAAGATCCAAGCTTCTGACCTCTTCTCTTCCTCCCACAGGG
CCTCGAGACAATTGCATCGATGGTACCAGTGAAAGTCTGCAATGAATTCGAGTTGGCGCGCCTGTCATTC
TAAATCTCTCTTTCAGCCTAAAGCTTTTTCCCCGTATCCCCCCAGGTGTCTGCAGGCTCAAAGAGCAGCG
AGAAGCGTTCAGAGGAAAGCGATCCCGTGCCACCTTCCCCGTGCCCGGGCTGTCCCCGCACGCTGCCGGC
TCGGGGATGCGGGGGGAGCGCCGGACCGGAGCGGAGCCCCGGGCGGCTCGCTGCTGCCCCCTAGCGGGGG
AGGGACGTAATTACATCCCTGGGGGCTTTGGGAGGGGGCTGTCCCCGTGAGCTCCCAGGCGCGCCTGTCA
TTCTAAATCTCTCTTTCAGCCTAAAGCTTTTTCCCCGTATCCCCCCAGGTGTCTGCAGGCTCAAAGAGCA
GCGAGAAGCGTTCAGAGGAAAGCGATCCCGTGCCACCTTCCCCGTGCCCGGGCTGTCCCCGCACGCTGCC
GGCTCGGGGATGCGGGGGGAGCGCCGGACCGGAGCGGAGCCCCGGGCGGCTCGCTGCTGCCCCCTAGCGG
GGGAGGGACGTAATTACATCCCTGGGGGCTTTGGGGGGGGGCTGTCCCCGTGAGCTCCCAGGCGCGCCAA
CTCGGTACCGTATCGATGTCGACGTTAACGCTAGTGATATCAACTTTGTATAGAAAAGTTGGCTCCGAAT
TCGCCCTTGACAGCAGAGATCCAGTTTGGTTAATTAATTGGCTCCGGTGCCCGTCAGTGGGCAGAGCGCA
CATCGCCCACAGTCCCCGAGAAGTTGTGGGGAGGGGTCGGCAATTGAACCGGTGCCTAGAGAAGGTGGCG
CGGGGTAAACTGGGAAAGTGATGTCGTGTACTGGCTCCGCCTTTTTCCCGAGGGTGGGGGAGAACCGTAT
ATAAGTGCAGTAGTCGCCGTGAACGTTCTTTTTCGCAACGGGTTTGCCGCCAGAACACAGGTAAGTGCCG
TGTGTGGTTCCCGCGGGCCTGGCCTCTTTACGGGTTATGGCCCTTGCGTGCCTTGAATTACTTCCACCTG
GCTGCAGTACGTGATTCTTGATCCCGAGCTTCGGGTTGGAAGTGGGTGGGAGAGTTCGAGGCCTTGCGCT
TAAGGAGCCCCTTCGCCTCGTGCTTGAGTTGAGGCCTGGCCTGGGCGCTGGGGCCGCCGCGTGCGAATCT
GGTGGCACCTTCGCGCCTGTCTCGCTGCTTTCGATAAGTCTCTAGCCATTTAAAATTTTTGATGACCTGC
TGCGACGCTTTTTTTCTGGCAAGATAGTCTTGTAAATGCGGGCCAAGATCTGCACACTGGTATTTCGGTT
TTTGGGGCCGCGGGCGGCGACGGGGCCCGTGCGTCCCAGCGCACATGTTCGGCGAGGCGGGGCCTGCGAG
CGCGGCCACCGAGAATCGGACGGGGGTAGTCTCAAGCTGGCCGGCCTGCTCTGGTGCCTGGCCTCGCGCC
GCCGTGTATCGCCCCGCCCTGGGCGGCAAGGCTGGCCCGGTCGGCACCAGTTGCGTGAGCGGAAAGATGG
CCGCTTCCCGGCCCTGCTGCAGGGAGCTCAAAATGGAGGACGCGGCGCTCGGGAGAGCGGGCGGGTGAGT
CACCCACACAAAGGAAAAGGGCCTTTCCGTCCTCAGCCGTCGCTTCATGTGACTCCACGGAGTACCGGGC
GCCGTCCAGGCACCTCGATTAGTTCTCGAGCTTTTGGAGTACGTCGTCTTTAGGTTGGGGGGAGGGGTTT
TATGCGATGGAGTTTCCCCACACTGAGTGGGTGGAGACTGAAGTTAGGCCAGCTTGGCACTTGATGTAAT
TCTCCTTGGAATTTGCCCTTTTTGAGTTTGGATCTTGGTTCATTCTCAAGCCTCAGACAGTGGTTCAAAG
TTTTTTTCTTCCATTTCAGGTGTCGTGAGAAGGGCGAATTCGACCCAAGTTTGTACAAAAAAGCAGGCTC
GCCACCATGGTGAGCAAGGGCGAGGAGCTGTTCACCGGGGTGGTGCCCATCCTGGTCGAGCTGGACGGCG
ACGTAAACGGCCACAAGTTCAGCGTGAGGGGCGAGGGCGAGGGCGATGCCACCAACGGCAAGCTGACCCT
GAAGTTCATCTGCACCACCGGCAAGCTGCCCGTGCCCTGGCCCACCCTCGTGACCACCCTGAGCCACGGC
GTGCAGTGCTTCGCCCGCTACCCCGACCACATGAAGCAGCACGACTTCTTCAAGTCCGCCATGCCCGAAG
GCTACGTCCAGGAGCGCACCATCTTCTTCAAGGACGACGGCACCTACAAGACCCGCGCCGAGGTGAAGTT
CGAGGGCGACACCCTAGTGAACCGCATCGAGCTGAAGGGCGTCGACTTCAAGGAGGACGGCAACATCCTG
GGGCACAAGCTGGAGTACAACTTCAACAGCCACAACATCTATATCATGGCCGTCAAGCAGAAGAACGGCA
TCAAGGTGAACTTCAAGATCCGCCACAACGTGGAGGACGGCAGCGTGCAGCTCGCCGACCACTACCAGCA
GAACACCCCCATCGGCGACGGCCCCGTGCTGCTGCCCGACAGCCACTACCTGAGCACCCAGTCCGTGCTG
AGCAAAGACCCCAACGAGAAGCGCGATCACATGGTCCTGCTGGAGTTCCGCACCGCCGCCGGGATCACTC
TCGGCATGGACGAGCTGTACAAGTAATACCACCCAGCTTTCTTGTACAAAGTGGTACGCGTGAATTCACT
CCTCAGGTGCAGGCTGCCTATCAGAAGGTGGTGGCTGGTGTGGCCAATGCCCTGGCTCACAAATACCACT
GAGATCTTTTTCCCTCTGCCAAAAATTATGGGGACATCATGAAGCCCCTTGAGCATCTGACTTCTGGCTA
ATAAAGGAAATTTATTTTCATTGCAATAGTGTGTTGGAATTTTTTGTGTCTCTCACTCGGAAGGACATAT
GGGAGGGCAAATCATTTAAAACATCAGAATGAGTATTTGGTTTAGAGTTTGGCAACATATGCCCATATGC
TGGCTGCCATGAACAAAGGTTGGCTATAAAGAGGTCATCAGTATATGAAACAGCCCCCTGCTGTCCATTC
CTTATTCCATAGAAAAGCCTTGACTTGAGGTTAGATTTTTTTTATATTTTGTTTTGTGTTATTTTTTTCT
TTAACATCCCTAAAATTTTCCTTACATGTTTTACTAGCCAGATTTTTCCTCCTCTCCTGACTACTCCCAG
TCATAGCTGTCCCTCTTCTCTTATGGAGATCCCTCGACCTGCAGCCCAAGCTTGGCGTAATCATGGTCAT
AGCTGTTTCCTGTGTGAAATTGTTATCCGCTCACAATTCCACACAACATACGAGCCGGAAGCATAAAGTG
TAAAGCCTGGGGTGCCTAATGAGTGAGCTAACTCACATTAATTGCGTTGCGCTCACTGCCCGCTTTCCAG
TCGGGAAACCTGTCGTGCCAGCGGATCGACAGTACTAAGCTTGGTCTAATACCCAATCTCTCGTCTTATC
CAGATGTTTTATACGCCTCTGGCCCGTGTCTCAAAATCTCTGATGTTACATTGCACAAGATAAAATAATA
TCATCATGAACAATAAAACTGTCTGCTTACATAAACAGTAATACAAGGGGTGTTATGAGCCATATTCAAC
GGGAAACGTCGAGGCCGCGATTAAATTCCAACATGGATGCTGATTTATATGGGTATAAATGGGCTCGCGA
TAATGTCGGGCAATCAGGTGCGACAATCTATCGCTTGTATGGGAAGCCCGATGCGCCAGAGTTGTTTCTG
AAACATGGCAAAGGTAGCGTTGCCAATGATGTTACAGATGAGATGGTCAGACTAAACTGGCTGACGGAAT
TTATGCCTCTTCCGACCATCAAGCATTTTATCCGTACTCCTGATGATGCATGGTTACTCACCACTGCGAT
CCCCGGAAAAACAGCATTCCAGGTATTAGAAGAATATCCTGATTCAGGTGAAAATATTGTTGATGCGCTG
GCAGTGTTCCTGCGCCGGTTGCATTCGATTCCTGTTTGTAATTGTCCTTTTAACAGCGATCGCGTATTTC
GTCTCGCTCAGGCGCAATCACGAATGAATAACGGTTTGGTTGATGCGAGTGATTTTGATGACGAGCGTAA
TGGCTGGCCTGTTGAACAAGTCTGGAAAGAAATGCATAAACTTTTGCCATTCTCACCGGATTCAGTCGTC
ACTCATGGTGATTTCTCACTTGATAACCTTATTTTTGACGAGGGGAAATTAATAGGTTGTATTGATGTTG
GACGAGTCGGAATCGCAGACCGATACCAGGATCTTGCCATCCTATGGAACTGCCTCGGTGAGTTTTCTCC
TTCATTACAGAAACGGCTTTTTCAAAAATATGGTATTGATAATCCTGATATGAATAAATTGCAGTTTCAT
TTGATGCTCGATGAGTTTTTCTAATCAGAATTGGTTAATTGGTTGTAACACTGGCAGAGCATTACGCTGA
CTTGACGGGACGGCGCAAGCTCATGACCAAAATCCCTTAACGTGAGTTACGCGTCGTTCCACTGAGCGTC
AGAGGTATCACTAGTATTACAGAGGTAAGTTATAACAGTCGCCTAACCC
