>Addgene plasmid #103540 | LSB-hsa-miR-4536-3p | depositor partial sequence | sequence record 196129 | hsa-miR-4536-3p target
ATGTGGTAGATATATGCACGA
